Addgene plasmid #207599: pDWJ16
Purpose: GFP-BAA expression
Depositing lab: Colin Kleanthous. Depositing organization: University of Oxford. Publication: Tunable force transduction through the Escherichia coli cell envelope. Williams-Jones DP, Webby MN, Press CE, Gradon JM, Armstrong SR, Szczepaniak J, Kleanthous C. Proc Natl Acad Sci U S A. 2023 Nov 21;120(47):e2306707120. doi: 10.1073/pnas.2306707120. Epub 2023 Nov 16. PubMed 37972066.
Backbone
  Vector backbone: pBAD24
  Vector type: Bacterial Expression
Growth in bacteria
  Bacterial resistance: Ampicillin, 100 μg/mL
  Growth temperature: 37°C
  Growth strain: DH5alpha
  Copy number: Unknown
Gene/Insert
  Gene/Insert name: GFP-BAA
  Species: E. coli
  Insert size (bp): 2103
  Cloning method: Ligation Independent Cloning
Terms and licenses: Academic/Nonprofit Terms; Industry Terms: Not Available to Industry
How to cite: pDWJ16 was a gift from Colin Kleanthous (Addgene plasmid # 207599 ; http://n2t.net/addgene:207599 ; RRID:Addgene_207599)
