[The description below was written by a language model from this plasmid's Addgene catalogue record and pLannotate feature annotations shown in this document.]
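Description:
pDWJ16 is a bacterial expression plasmid built on the pBAD24 backbone for arabinose-inducible production of a fluorescent fusion protein called GFP-BAA in E. coli. It replicates through a ColE1/pMB1-type origin and is selected with ampicillin via the β-lactamase gene (AmpR) driven by its own promoter. An M13 phage origin is also present, along with short remnants of pBR322-derived sequence (fragments of bom, rop, the tetracycline resistance gene and its promoter) that are backbone leftovers and not functional markers. The record lists the copy number as unknown.

The expression cassette follows the standard pBAD arrangement. The araC regulator gene is transcribed divergently from the araBAD promoter, so transcription of the insert is kept low in the absence of L-arabinose and can be tuned by inducer level. Downstream of the promoter the annotation shows msGFP2, a photostable monomeric superfolder GFP, followed after a short gap by a small N-terminal-side fragment of E. coli tonB that runs directly into a much larger fragment of tolA. Together these span a region consistent with the stated 2.1 kb insert. This layout suggests that "BAA" denotes a chimera in which one TonB segment replaces the corresponding part of TolA while the remaining portions are TolA, although the record does not define the domain boundaries or the name explicitly. Transcription ends at the rrnB T1 and T2 terminators, which are preceded by a 5S rRNA segment carried over from the rrnB region.

The associated work concerns force transduction across the E. coli cell envelope. The plasmid therefore appears intended for expressing and visualising a GFP-tagged TonB–TolA hybrid in live cells, to probe how these related inner-membrane energy-transducing proteins function.
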