Features (pLannotate 1.2.2; 16 found; start..end, strand, type, name):
      1..381     +  rep_origin     M13 ori (sequence partly withheld): M13 bacteriophage origin of replication; arrow indicates direction of (+) strand synthesis
    567..1155    +  rep_origin     ori: high-copy-number ColE1/pMB1/pBR322/pUC origin of replication
   1341..1392    -  misc_feature   bom (fragment): basis of mobility region from pBR322
   1508..1547    -  CDS            rop (fragment): Rop protein, which maintains plasmids at low copy number; rop
   1548..1733    -  CDS            TcR (fragment): tetracycline efflux protein; tet; confers resistance to tetracycline
   1743..1761    +  promoter       tet promoter (fragment): E. coli promoter for tetracycline efflux protein gene
   1851..2729    -  CDS            araC: L-arabinose regulatory protein; araC
   2756..3040    +  promoter       araBAD promoter: araBAD; promoter of the L-arabinose operon of E. coli; the araC regulatory gene is transcribed in the opposite direction (Guzman et al., 1995)
   3072..3779    +  CDS            msGFP2: photostable monomeric superfolder GFP (Valbuena et al., 2020)
   3795..3977    +  CDS            tonB (fragment): TONB_ECOLI - Also known as exbA. Experimental evidence at protein level: Swiss-Prot protein existence level 1. Interacts with outer membrane receptor proteins that carry out high-affinity binding and energy dependent uptake into the periplasmic space of specific substrates such as cobalamin, and various iron compounds (such as iron dicitrate, enterochelin, aerobactin, etc.). In the absence of TonB these receptors bind their substrates but do not carry out active transport. TonB also interacts with some colicins and is involved in the energy-dependent, irreversible steps of bacteriophages phi 8
   3978..5168    +  CDS            tolA (fragment): TOLA_ECOLI - Also known as cim, excC, lky. Experimental evidence at protein level: Swiss-Prot protein existence level 1. Part of the Tol-Pal system, which plays a role in outer membrane invagination during cell division and is important for maintaining outer membrane integrity (PubMed:1683466, PubMed:8416897, PubMed:11115123, PubMed:11994151, PubMed:17233825). The Tol-Pal system is also required for polar localization of chemoreceptors clusters (PubMed:24720726). The system also appears to be required for the activity of several outer membrane-localized enzymes with cell wall remodeling activi
   5261..5376    +  ncRNA          5S rRNA: Accession: RF00001 - 5S ribosomal RNA
   5380..5466    +  terminator     rrnB T1 terminator: Escherichia coli rrnB; transcription terminator T1 from the E. coli rrnB gene
   5558..5585    +  terminator     rrnB T2 terminator: transcription terminator T2 from the E. coli rrnB gene
   5604..5695    +  promoter       AmpR promoter: bla
   5696..6556    +  CDS            AmpR: β-lactamase; bla; confers resistance to ampicillin, carbenicillin, and related antibiotics
>Addgene plasmid #207599 | pDWJ16 | addgene full sequence | sequence record 414407 | Addgene NGS Result
[124 nt withheld, positions 1-124]
C
[141 nt withheld, positions 126-266]
CCTTTGACGTTGGAGTCCACGTTCTTT
[37 nt withheld, positions 294-330]
ACCCTATCTCGGGCTATTCTTTTGATTTATAAGGGATTTTGCCGATTTCGGCCTATTGGTTAAAAAATGA
GCTGATTTAACAAAAATTTAACGCGAATTTTAACAAAATATTAACGTTTACAATTTAAAAGGATCTAGGT
GAAGATCCTTTTTGATAATCTCATGACCAAAATCCCTTAACGTGAGTTTTCGTTCCACTGAGCGTCAGAC
CCCGTAGAAAAGATCAAAGGATCTTCTTGAGATCCTTTTTTTCTGCGCGTAATCTGCTGCTTGCAAACAA
AAAAACCACCGCTACCAGCGGTGGTTTGTTTGCCGGATCAAGAGCTACCAACTCTTTTTCCGAAGGTAAC
TGGCTTCAGCAGAGCGCAGATACCAAATACTGTCCTTCTAGTGTAGCCGTAGTTAGGCCACCACTTCAAG
AACTCTGTAGCACCGCCTACATACCTCGCTCTGCTAATCCTGTTACCAGTGGCTGCTGCCAGTGGCGATA
AGTCGTGTCTTACCGGGTTGGACTCAAGACGATAGTTACCGGATAAGGCGCAGCGGTCGGGCTGAACGGG
GGGTTCGTGCACACAGCCCAGCTTGGAGCGAACGACCTACACCGAACTGAGATACCTACAGCGTGAGCTA
TGAGAAAGCGCCACGCTTCCCGAAGGGAGAAAGGCGGACAGGTATCCGGTAAGCGGCAGGGTCGGAACAG
GAGAGCGCACGAGGGAGCTTCCAGGGGGAAACGCCTGGTATCTTTATAGTCCTGTCGGGTTTCGCCACCT
CTGACTTGAGCGTCGATTTTTGTGATGCTCGTCAGGGGGGCGGAGCCTATGGAAAAACGCCAGCAACGCG
GCCTTTTTACGGTTCCTGGCCTTTTGCTGGCCTTTTGCTCACATGTTCTTTCCTGCGTTATCCCCTGATT
CTGTGGATAACCGTATTACCGCCTTTGAGTGAGCTGATACCGCTCGCCGCAGCCGAACGACCGAGCGCAG
CGAGTCAGTGAGCGAGGAAGCGGAAGAGCGCCTGATGCGGTATTTTCTCCTTACGCATCTGTGCGGTATT
TCACACCGCATAGGGTCATGGCTGCGCCCCGACACCCGCCAACACCCGCTGACGCGCCCTGACGGGCTTG
TCTGCTCCCGGCATCCGCTTACAGACAAGCTGTGACCGTCTCCGGGAGCTGCATGTGTCAGAGGTTTTCA
CCGTCATCACCGAAACGCGCGAGGCAGAAGGAGATGGCGCCCAACAGTCCCCCGGCCACGGGGCCTGCCA
CCATACCCACGCCGAAACAAGCGCTCATGAGCCCGAAGTGGCGAGCCCGATCTTCCCCATCGGTGATGTC
GGCGATATAGGCGCCAGCAACCGCACCTGTGGCGCCGGTGATGCCGGCCACGATGCGTCCGGCGTAGAGG
ATCTGCTCATGTTTGACAGCTTATCATCGATGCATAATGTGCCTGTCAAATGGACGAAGCAGGGATTCTG
CAAACCCTATGCTACTCCGTCAAGCCGTCAATTGTCTGATTCGTTACCAATTATGACAACTTGACGGCTA
CATCATTCACTTTTTCTTCACAACCGGCACGGAACTCGCTCGGGCTGGCCCCGGTGCATTTTTTAAATAC
CCGCGAGAAATAGAGTTGATCGTCAAAACCAACATTGCGACCGACGGTGGCGATAGGCATCCGGGTGGTG
CTCAAAAGCAGCTTCGCCTGGCTGATACGTTGGTCCTCGCGCCAGCTTAAGACGCTAATCCCTAACTGCT
GGCGGAAAAGATGTGACAGACGCGACGGCGACAAGCAAACATGCTGTGCGACGCTGGCGATATCAAAATT
GCTGTCTGCCAGGTGATCGCTGATGTACTGACAAGCCTCGCGTACCCGATTATCCATCGGTGGATGGAGC
GACTCGTTAATCGCTTCCATGCGCCGCAGTAACAATTGCTCAAGCAGATTTATCGCCAGCAGCTCCGAAT
AGCGCCCTTCCCCTTGCCCGGCGTTAATGATTTGCCCAAACAGGTCGCTGAAATGCGGCTGGTGCGCTTC
ATCCGGGCGAAAGAACCCCGTATTGGCAAATATTGACGGCCAGTTAAGCCATTCATGCCAGTAGGCGCGC
GGACGAAAGTAAACCCACTGGTGATACCATTCGCGAGCCTCCGGATGACGACCGTAGTGATGAATCTCTC
CTGGCGGGAACAGCAAAATATCACCCGGTCGGCAAACAAATTCTCGTCCCTGATTTTTCACCACCCCCTG
ACCGCGAATGGTGAGATTGAGAATATAACCTTTCATTCCCAGCGGTCGGTCGATAAAAAAATCGAGATAA
CCGTTGGCCTCAATCGGCGTTAAACCCGCCACCAGATGGGCATTAAACGAGTATCCCGGCAGCAGGGGAT
CATTTTGCGCTTCAGCCATACTTTTCATACTCCCGCCATTCAGAGAAGAAACCAATTGTCCATATTGCAT
CAGACATTGCCGTCACTGCGTCTTTTACTGGCTCTTCTCGCTAACCAAACCGGTAACCCCGCTTATTAAA
AGCATTCTGTAACAAAGCGGGACCAAAGCCATGACAAAAACGCGTAACAAAAGTGTCTATAATCACGGCA
GAAAAGTCCACATTGATTATTTGCACGGCGTCACACTTTGCTATGCCATAGCATTTTTATCCATAAGATT
AGCGGATCCTACCTGACGCTTTTTATCGCAACTCTCTACTGTTTCTCCATACCCGTTTTTTTGGGCTAGC
AGGAGGAATTCATGGATAGCACTGAGAGCCTGTTCACCGGGGTGGTGCCCATCCTGGTCGAGCTGGACGG
CGACGTAAACGGCCACAAGTTCAGCGTGCGCGGCGAGGGCGAGGGCGATGCCACCAACGGCAAGCTGACC
CTGAAGTTCATCTGCACCACCGGCAAGCTGCCCGTGCCCTGGCCCACCCTCGTGACCACCCTGACCTACG
GCGTGCAGTGCTTCAGCCGCTACCCCGACCACATGAAGCAGCACGACTTCTTCAAGTCCGCCATGCCCGA
AGGCTACGTCCAGGAGCGCACCATCACCTTCAAGGACGACGGCACCTACAAGACCCGCGCCGAGGTGAAG
TTCGAGGGCGACACCCTGGTGAACCGCATCGAGCTGAAGGGCATCGACTTCAAGGAGGACGGCAACATCC
TGGGGCACAAGCTGGAGTACAACTACAACAGCCACAACGTCTATATCACCGCCGACAAGCAGAAGAACGG
CATCAAGGCCAACTTCAAGATCCGCCACAACGTGGAGGACGGCAGCGTGCAGCTCGCCGACCACTACCAG
CAGAACACCCCCATCGGCGACGGCCCCGTGCTGCTGCCCGACAACCACTACCTGAGCACCCAGTCCAAGC
TGAGCAAAGACCCCAACGAGAAGCGCGATCACATGGTCCTGCTGGAGTTCGTGACCGCCGCCGGGATCAC
TGGAGGCAGTGGCGGTTCTGGTGGTGGTGGTTCTACCCTTGATTTACCTCGCCGCTTCCCCTGGCCGACG
TTACTTTCGGTCTGCATTCATGGTGCTGTTGTGGCGGGTCTGCTCTATACCTCGGTACATCAGGTTATTG
AACTACCTGCGCCTGCGCAGCCGATTTCTGTCACGATGGTTACGCCTGCTGATCTCGAACCGCCACAAGC
CGTTCAGTCGTCCATCGACGCTGTCATGGTTGATTCAGGTGCGGTAGTTGAGCAGTACAAACGCATGCAA
AGCCAGGAATCAAGCGCGAAGCGTTCTGATGAACAGCGCAAGATGAAGGAACAGCAGGCTGCTGAAGAAC
TGCGTGAGAAACAAGCGGCTGAACAGGAACGCCTGAAGCAACTTGAGAAAGAGCGGTTAGCGGCTCAGGA
GCAGAAAAAGCAGGCTGAAGAAGCCGCAAAACAGGCCGAGTTAAAGCAGAAGCAAGCTGAAGAGGCGGCA
GCGAAAGCGGCGGCAGATGCTAAAGCGAAGGCCGAAGCAGATGCTAAAGCTGCGGAAGAAGCAGCGAAGA
AAGCGGCTGCAGACGCAAAGAAAAAAGCAGAAGCAGAAGCCGCCAAAGCCGCAGCCGAAGCGCAGAAAAA
AGCCGAGGCAGCCGCTGCGGCACTGAAGAAGAAAGCGGAAGCGGCAGAAGCAGCTGCAGCTGAAGCAAGA
AAGAAAGCGGCAACTGAAGCTGCTGAAAAAGCCAAAGCAGAAGCTGAGAAGAAAGCGGCTGCTGAAAAGG
CTGCAGCTGATAAGAAAGCGGCAGCAGAGAAAGCTGCAGCCGACAAAAAAGCAGCAGAAAAAGCGGCTGC
TGAAAAGGCAGCAGCTGATAAGAAAGCAGCGGCAGAAAAAGCCGCCGCAGACAAAAAAGCGGCAGCGGCA
AAAGCTGCAGCTGAAAAAGCCGCTGCAGCAAAAGCGGCCGCAGAGGCAGATGATATTTTCGGTGAGCTAA
GCTCTGGTAAGAATGCACCGAAAACGGTACAGGAGCAGCCAAAACGCGATGTCAAACCCGTAGAGTCGCG
TCCGGCATCACCGTTTGAAAATACGGCACCGGCACGCCTGACATCAAGTACAGCACCTGCCGGGAGTGGT
AATACTAAAAACAATGGCGCATCAGGGGCCGATATCAATAACTATGCCGGGCAGATTAAATCTGCTATCG
AAAGTAAGTTCTATGACGCATCGTCCTATGCAGGCAAAACCTGTACGCTGCGCATAAAACTGGCACCCGA
TGGTATGTTACTGGATATCAAACCTGAAGGTGGCGATCCCGCACTTTGTCAGGCTGCGTTGGCAGCAGCT
AAACTTGCGAAGATCCCGAAACCACCAAGCCAGGCAGTATATGAAGTGTTCAAAAACGCGCCATTGGACT
TCAAACCGTAAAAGCTTGGCTGTTTTGGCGGATGAGAGAAGATTTTCAGCCTGATACAGATTAAATCAGA
ACGCAGAAGCGGTCTGATAAAACAGAATTTGCCTGGCGGCAGTAGCGCGGTGGTCCCACCTGACCCCATG
CCGAACTCAGAAGTGAAACGCCGTAGCGCCGATGGTAGTGTGGGGTCTCCCCATGCGAGAGTAGGGAACT
GCCAGGCATCAAATAAAACGAAAGGCTCAGTCGAAAGACTGGGCCTTTCGTTTTATCTGTTGTTTGTCGG
TGAACGCTCTCCTGAGTAGGACAAATCCGCCGGGAGCGGATTTGAACGTTGCGAAGCAACGGCCCGGAGG
GTGGCGGGCAGGACGCCCGCCATAAACTGCCAGGCATCAAATTAAGCAGAAGGCCATCCTGACGGATGGC
CTTTTTGCGTTTCTACAAACTCTTTTGTTTATTTTTCTAAATACATTCAAATATGTATCCGCTCATGAGA
CAATAACCCTGATAAATGCTTCAATAATATTGAAAAAGGAAGAGTATGAGTATTCAACATTTCCGTGTCG
CCCTTATTCCCTTTTTTGCGGCATTTTGCCTTCCTGTTTTTGCTCACCCAGAAACGCTGGTGAAAGTAAA
AGATGCTGAAGATCAGTTGGGTGCACGAGTGGGTTACATCGAACTGGATCTCAACAGCGGTAAGATCCTT
GAGAGTTTTCGCCCCGAAGAACGTTTTCCAATGATGAGCACTTTTAAAGTTCTGCTATGTGGCGCGGTAT
TATCCCGTGTTGACGCCGGGCAAGAGCAACTCGGTCGCCGCATACACTATTCTCAGAATGACTTGGTTGA
GTACTCACCAGTCACAGAAAAGCATCTTACGGATGGCATGACAGTAAGAGAATTATGCAGTGCTGCCATA
ACCATGAGTGATAACACTGCGGCCAACTTACTTCTGACAACGATCGGAGGACCGAAGGAGCTAACCGCTT
TTTTGCACAACATGGGGGATCATGTAACTCGCCTTGATCGTTGGGAACCGGAGCTGAATGAAGCCATACC
AAACGACGAGCGTGACACCACGATGCCTGTAGCAATGGCAACAACGTTGCGCAAACTATTAACTGGCGAA
CTACTTACTCTAGCTTCCCGGCAACAATTAATAGACTGGATGGAGGCGGATAAAGTTGCAGGACCACTTC
TGCGCTCGGCCCTTCCGGCTGGCTGGTTTATTGCTGATAAATCTGGAGCCGGTGAGCGTGGGTCTCGCGG
TATCATTGCAGCACTGGGGCCAGATGGTAAGCCCTCCCGTATCGTAGTTATCTACACGACGGGGAGTCAG
GCAACTATGGATGAACGAAATAGACAGATCGCTGAGATAGGTGCCTCACTGATTAAGCATTGGTAACTGT
CAGACCAAGTTTACTCATATATACTTTAGATTGATTT
